>Addgene plasmid #153416 | pUS | addgene full sequence | sequence record 305975 | Addgene NGS Result
CTTTTTCTGGAGACTAAATAAAATCTTTTATTTTATCGGGGCTGCAGGACTCCGCGCCTACAGCTCAAGC
CACATCCGAAGGGGGAGGGAGCCGGGAGCTGCGCGCGGGGCCGCGCGCCGCGCCCGCTGGGAATTGGGGC
CCTAGGGGGAGGGCGGAGGCGCCGACGACCGCGGCACTTACCGTTCGCGGCGTGGCGCCCGGTGGTCCCC
AAGGGGAGGGAAGGGGGAGGCGGGGCGAGGACAGTGACCGGAGTCTCCTCAGCGGTGGCTTTTCTGCTTG
GCAGCCTCAGCGGCTGGCGCCAAAACCGGACTCCGCCCACTTCCTCGCCCCTGCGGTGCGAGGGTGTGGA
ATCCTCCAGACGCTGGGGGAGGGGGAGTTGGGAGCTTAAAAACTAGTACCCCTTTGGGACCACTTTCAGC
AGCGAACTCTCCTGTACACCAGGGGTCAGTTCCACAGACGCGGGCCAGGGGTGGGTCATTGCGGCGTGAA
CAATAATTTGACTAGAAGTTGATTCGGGTGTTTCCGGAAGGGGCCGAGTCAATCCGCCGAGTTGGGGCAC
GGAAAACAAAAAGGGAAGGCTACTAAGATTTTTCTGGCGGGGGTTATCATTGGCGTAACTGCAGGGACCA
CCTCCCGAATTCGATATCAAGCTTATCGATCCAAACTGGATCTCTGCTGTCCCTGTAATAAACCCGAAAA
TTTTGAATTTTTGTAATTTGTTTTTGTAATTCTTTAGTTTGTATGTCTGTTGCTATTATGTCTACTATTC
TTTCCCCTGCACTGTACCCCCCAATCCCCCCTTTTCTTTTAAAATTGTGGATGAATACTGCCATTTGGCG
ATACCGTCGAGATCCGTTCACTAATCGAATGGATCTGTCTCTGTCTCTCTCTCCACCTTCTTCTTCTATT
CCTTCGGGCCTGTCGGGTCCCCTCGGGGTTGGGAGGTGGGTCTGAAACGATAATGGTGAATATCCCTGCC
TAACTCTATTCACTATAGAAAGTACAGCAAAAACTATTCTTAAACCTACCAAGCCTCCTACTATCATTAT
GAATAATTTTATATACCACAGCCAATTTGTTATGTTAAACCAATTCCACAAACTTGCCCATTTATCTAAT
TCCAATAATTCTTGTTCATTCTTTTCTTGCTGGTTTTGCGATTCTTCAATTAAGGAGTGTATTAAGCTTG
TGTAATTGTTAATTTCTCTGTCCCACTCCATCCAGGTCGTGTGATTCCAAATCTGTTCCAGAGATTTATT
ACTCCAACTAGCATTCCAAGGCACAGCAGTGGTGCAAATGAGTTTTCCAGAGCAACCCCAAATCCCCAGG
AGCTGTTGATCCTTTAGGTATCTTTCCACAGCCAGGATTCTTGCCTGGAGCTGCTTGATGCCCCAGACTG
TGAGTTGCAACAGATGCTGTTGCGCCTCAATAGCCCTCAGCAAATTGTTCTGCTGCTGCACTATACCAGA
CAATAATTGTCTGGCCTGTACCGTCAGCGTCATTGACGCTGCGCCCATAGTGCTTCCTGCTGCTCCCAAG
AACCCAAGGAACAAAGCTCCTATTCCCACTGCTCTTTTTTCTCTCTGCACCACTCTTCTCTTTGCCTTGG
TGGGTGCTACTCCTAATGGTTCAATTTTTACTACTTTATATTTATATAATTCACTTCTCCAATTGTCCCT
CATATCTCCTCCTCCAGGTCTGAAGATCAGCGGCCGGCCGCTTGCTGTGCGGTGGTCTTACTTTTGTTTT
GCTCTTCCTCTATCTTGTCTAAAGCTTCCTTGGTGTCTTTTATCTCTATCCTTTGATGCACACAATAGAG
GGTTGCTACTGTATTATATAATGATCTAAGTTCTTCTGATCCTGTCTGAAGGGATGGTTGTAGCTGTCCC
AGTATTTGTCTACAGCCTTCTGATGTTTCTAACAGGCCAGGATTAACTGCGAATCGTTCTAGCTCCCTGC
TTGCCCATACTATATGTTTTAATTTATATTTTTTCTTTCCCCCTGGCCTTAACCGAATTTTTTCCCATCG
CGATCTAATTCTCCCCCGCTTAATACTGACGCTCTCGCACCCATCTCTCTCCTTCTAGCCTCCGCTAGTC
AAAATTTTTGGCGTACTCACCAGTCGCCGCCCCTCGCCTCTTGCCGTGCGCGCTTCAGCAAGCCGAGTCC
TGCGTCGAGAGAGCTCCTCTGGTTTCCCTTTCGCTTTCAAGTCCCTGTTCGGGCGCCACTGCTAGAGATT
TTCCACACTGACTAAAAGGGTCTGAGGGATCTCTAGTTACCAGAGTCACACAACAGACGGGCACACACTA
CTTGAAGCACTCAAGGCAAGCTTTATTGAGGCTTAAGCAGTGGGTTCCCTAGTTAGCCAGAGAGCTCCCA
GGCTCAGATCTGGTCTAACCAGAGAGACCCAGTACAGGCAAAAAGCAGCTGCTTATATGCAGGATCTGAG
GGCTCGCCACTCCCCAGTCCCGCCCAGGCCACGCCTCCCTGGAAAGTCCCCAGCGGAAAGTCCCTTGTAG
CAAGCTCGATATCAGCAGTTCTTGAAGTACTCCGGATGCAGCTCTCGGGCCACGTGATGAAATGCTAGGC
GGCTGTCAAACCTCCACTCTAACACTTCTCTCTCCGGGTCATCCATCCCATGCAGGCTCACAGGGTGTAA
CAAGCTGGTGTTCTCTCCTTTATTGGCCTCTTCTACCTTATCTGGCTCAACTGGTACTAGCTTGTAGCAC
CATCCAAAGGTCAGTGGATATCTGACCCCTGGCCCTGGTGTGTAGTTCTGCTAATCAGGGAAGTAGCCTT
GTGTGTGGTAGATCCACAGATCAAGGATATCTTGTCTTCTTTGGGAGTGAATTAGCCCTTCCAACTACTA
AGTTTGTAGTACATATTTAACAAATACAATTTCTTTAAAATGAAAATAATTCAGAGGAATCACAGGTTTA
GAGTAAATGAAACCACAGGTAATTGGCAGTGGTAATAGGGTATGGGGTGGGAAGTTTGGGATGATTTTGG
TTAGCTTGAGTTATCCAGTTGATCCAGACATGATAAGATACATTGATGAGTTTGGACAAACCACAACTAG
AATGCAGTGAAAAAAATGCTTTATTTGTGAAATTTGTGATGCTATTGCTTTATTTGTAACCATTATAAGC
TGCAATAAACAAGTTAACAACAACAATTGCATTCATTTTATGTTTCAGGTTCAGGGGGAGGTGTGGGAGG
TTTTTTAAAGCAAGTAAAACCTCTACAAATGTGGTATGGCTGATTATGATCTCTAGTCAAGGCACTATAC
ATCAAATATTCCTTATTAACCCCTTTACAAATTAAAAAGCTAAAGGTACACAATTTTTGAGCATAGTTAT
TAATAGCAGACACTCTATGCCTGTGTGGAGTAAGAAAAAACAGTATGTTATGATTATAACTGTTATGCCT
ACTTATAAAGGTTACAGAATATTTTTCCATAATTTTCTTGTATAGCAGTGCAGCTTTTTCCTTTGTGGTG
TAAATAGCAAAGCAAGCAAGAGTTCTATTACTAAACACAGCATGACTCAAAAAACTTAGCAATTCTGAAG
GAAAGTCCTTGGGGTCTTCTACCTTTCTCTTCTTTTTTGGAGGAGTAGAATGTTGAGAGTCAGCAGTAGC
CTCATCATCACTAGATGGCATTTCTTCTGAGCAAAACAGGTTTTCCTCATTAAAGGCATTCCACCACTGC
TCCCATTCATCAGTTCCATAGGTTGGAATCTAAAATACACAAACAATTAGAATCAGTAGTTTAACACATT
ATACACTTAAAAATTTTATATTTACCTTAGAGCTTTAAATCTCTGTAGGTAGTTTGTCCAATTATGTCAC
ACCACAGAAGTAAGGTTCCTTCACAAAGATCCGGGGCCCACTCATAAATCCAGTTGCCGCCACGGTAGCC
AATCACCGTATCGTATAAATCATCGTCGGTACGTTCGGCATCGCTCATCACAATACGTGCCTGGACGTCG
AGGATTTCGCGTGGGTCAATGCCGCGCCAGATCCACATCAGACGGTTAATCATGCGATACCAGTGAGGGA
TGGTTTTACCATCAAGGGCCGACTGCACAGGCGGTTGTGCGCCGTGATTAAAGCGGCGGACTAGCGTCGA
GGTTTCAGGATGTTTAAAGCGGGGTTTGAACAGGGTTTCGCTCAGGTTTGCCTGTGTCATGGATGCAGCC
TCCAGAATACTTACTGGAAACTATTGTAACCCGCCTGAAGTTAAAAAGAACAACGCCCGGCAGTGCCAGG
CGTTGAAAAGATTAGCGACCGGAGATTGGCGGGACGAATACGACGCCCATATCCCACGGCTGTTCAATCC
AGGTATCTTGCGGGATATCAACAACATAGTCATCAACCAGCGGACGACCAGCCGGTTTTGCGAAGATGGT
GACAAAGTGCGCTTTTGGATACATTTCACGAATCGCAACCGCAGTACCACCGGTATCCACCAGGTCATCA
ATAACGATGAAGCCTTCGCCATCGCCTTCTGCGCGTTTCAGCACTTTAAGCTCGCGCTGGTTGTCGTGAT
CGTAGCTGGAAATACAAACGGTATCGACATGACGAATACCCAGTTCACGCGCCAGTAACGCACCCGGTAC
AGACCGCCACGGCTTACGGCAATAATGCCTTTCCATTGTTCAGAAGGCATCAGTCGGCTTGCGAGTTTAC
GTGCATGGATCTGCAACATGTCCCAGGTGACGATGTATTTTTCGCTCATGTGAAGTGTCCCAGCCTGTTT
ATCTACGGCTTAAAAAGTGTTCGAGGGGAAAATAGGTTGCGCGAGATTATAGAGATCTGGCGCACTAAAA
ACCAGTATTTCACATGAGTCCGCGTCTTTTTACGCACTGCCTCTCCCTGACGCGGGATAAAGTGGTATTC
TCAAACATATCTCGCAAGCCTGTCTTGTGTCCAAGCTTTTTGCAAAAGCCTAGGCCTCCAAAAAAGCCTC
CTCACTACTTCTGGAATAGCTCAGAGGCCGAGGCGGCCTCGGCCTCTGCATAAATAAAAAAAATTAGTCA
GCCATGGGGCGGAGAATGGGCGGAACTGGGCGGAGTTAGGGGCGGGATGGGCGGAGTTAGGGGCGGGACT
ATGGTTGCTGACTAATTGAGATGCATGCTTTGCATACTTCTGCCTGCTGGGGAGCCTGGGGACTTTCCAC
ACCTGGTTGCTGACTAATTGAGATGCATGCTTTGCATACTTCTGCCTGCTGGGGAGCCTGGGGACTTTCC
ACACCCTAACTGACACACATTCCACAGCTGCATTAATGAATCGGCCAACGCGCGGGGAGAGGCGGTTTGC
GTATTGGGCGCTCTTCCGCTTCCTCGCTCACTGACTCGCTGCGCTCGGTCGTTCGGCTGCGGCGAGCGGT
ATCAGCTCACTCAAAGGCGGTAATACGGTTATCCACAGAATCAGGGGATAACGCAGGAAAGAACATGTGA
GCAAAAGGCCAGCAAAAGGCCAGGAACCGTAAAAAGGCCGCGTTGCTGGCGTTTTTCCATAGGCTCCGCC
CCCCTGACGAGCATCACAAAAATCGACGCTCAAGTCAGAGGTGGCGAAACCCGACAGGACTATAAAGATA
CCAGGCGTTTCCCCCTGGAAGCTCCCTCGTGCGCTCTCCTGTTCCGACCCTGCCGCTTACCGGATACCTG
TCCGCCTTTCTCCCTTCGGGAAGCGTGGCGCTTTCTCATAGCTCACGCTGTAGGTATCTCAGTTCGGTGT
AGGTCGTTCGCTCCAAGCTGGGCTGTGTGCACGAACCCCCCGTTCAGCCCGACCGCTGCGCCTTATCCGG
TAACTATCGTCTTGAGTCCAACCCGGTAAGACACGACTTATCGCCACTGGCAGCAGCCACTGGTAACAGG
ATTAGCAGAGCGAGGTATGTAGGCGGTGCTACAGAGTTCTTGAAGTGGTGGCCTAACTACGGCTACACTA
GAAGAACAGTATTTGGTATCTGCGCTCTGCTGAAGCCAGTTACCTTCGGAAAAAGAGTTGGTAGCTCTTG
ATCCGGCAAACAAACCACCGCTGGTAGCGGTGGTTTTTTTGTTTGCAAGCAGCAGATTACGCGCAGAAAA
AAAGGATCTCAAGAAGATCCTTTGATCTTTTCTACGGGGTCTGACGCTCAGTGGAACGAAAACTCACGTT
AAGGGATTTTGGTCATGAGATTATCAAAAAGGATCTTCACCTAGATCCTTTTAAATTAAAAATGAAGTTT
TAAATCAATCTAAAGTATATATGAGTAAACTTGGTCTGACAGTTACCAATGCTTAATCAGTGAGGCACCT
ATCTCAGCGATCTGTCTATTTCGTTCATCCATAGTTGCCTGACTCCCCGTCGTGTAGATAACTACGATAC
GGGAGGGCTTACCATCTGGCCCCAGTGCTGCAATGATACCGCGAGACCCACGCTCACCGGCTCCAGATTT
ATCAGCAATAAACCAGCCAGCCGGAAGGGCCGAGCGCAGAAGTGGTCCTGCAACTTTATCCGCCTCCATC
CAGTCTATTAATTGTTGCCGGGAAGCTAGAGTAAGTAGTTCGCCAGTTAATAGTTTGCGCAACGTTGTTG
CCATTGCTACAGGCATCGTGGTGTCACGCTCGTCGTTTGGTATGGCTTCATTCAGCTCCGGTTCCCAACG
ATCAAGGCGAGTTACATGATCCCCCATGTTGTGCAAAAAAGCGGTTAGCTCCTTCGGTCCTCCGATCGTT
GTCAGAAGTAAGTTGGCCGCAGTGTTATCACTCATGGTTATGGCAGCACTGCATAATTCTCTTACTGTCA
TGCCATCCGTAAGATGCTTTTCTGTGACTGGTGAGTACTCAACCAAGTCATTCTGAGAATAGTGTATGCG
GCGACCGAGTTGCTCTTGCCCGGCGTCAATACGGGATAATACCGCGCCACATAGCAGAACTTTAAAAGTG
CTCATCATTGGAAAACGTTCTTCGGGGCGAAAACTCTCAAGGATCTTACCGCTGTTGAGATCCAGTTCGA
TGTAACCCACTCGTGCACCCAACTGATCTTCAGCATCTTTTACTTTCACCAGCGTTTCTGGGTGAGCAAA
AACAGGAAGGCAAAATGCCGCAAAAAAGGGAATAAGGGCGACACGGAAATGTTGAATACTCATACTCTTC
CTTTTTCAATATTATTGAAGCATTTATCAGGGTTATTGTCTCATGAGCGGATACATATTTGAATGTATTT
AGAAAAATAAACAAATAGGGGTTCCGCGCACATTTCCCCGAAAAGTGCCACCTGACGTCTAAGAAACCAT
TATTATCATGACATTAACCTATAAAAATAGGCGTATCACGAGGCCCTTTCGTCTCGCGCGTTTCGGTGAT
GACGGTGAAAACCTCTGACACATGCAGCTCCCGGAGACGGTCACAGCTTGTCTGTAAGCGGATGCCGGGA
GCAGACAAGCCCGTCAGGGCGCGTCAGCGGGTGTTGGCGGGTGTCGGGGCTGGCTTAACTATGCGGCATC
AGAGCAGATTGTACTGAGAGTGCACCATTCGACGCTCTCCCTTATGCGACTCCTGCATTAGGAAGCAGCC
CAGTAGTAGGTTGAGGCCGTTGAGCACCGCCGCCGCAAGGAATGGTGCATGCAAGGAGATGGCGCCCAAC
AGTCCCCCGGCCACGGGGCCTGCCACCATACCCACGCCGAAACAAGCGCTCATGAGCCCGAAGTGGCGAG
CCCGATCTTCCCCATCGGTGATGTCGGCGATATAGGCGCCAGCAACCGCACCTGTGGCGCCGGTGATGCC
GGCCACGATGCGTCCGGCGTAGAGGATCTGGCTAGCGATGACCCTGCTGATTGGTTCGCTGACCATTTCC
GGGTGCGGGACGGCGTTACCAGAAACTCAGAAGGTTCGTCCAACCAAACCGACTCTGACGGCAGTTTACG
AGAGAGATGATAGGGTCTGCTTCAGTAAGCCAGATGCTACACAATTAGGCTTGTACATATTGTCGTTAGA
ACGCGGCTACAATTAATACATAACCTTATGTATCATACACATACGATTTAGGTGACACTATAGAATACAC
GGAATTAATTCTAGATGCTGCTAGAGATTTTCCACACTGACTAAAAGGGTCTGAGGGATCTCTAGTTACC
AGAGTCACACAACAGACGGGCACACACTACTTGAAGCACTCAAGGCAAGCTTTATTGAGGCTTAAGCAGT
GGGTTCCCTAGTTAGCCAGAGAGCTCCCAGGCTCAGATCTGGTCTAACCAGAGAGACCCAGTACAAGCAA
AAAGCAGATCTTGTCTTCGTTGGGAGTGAATTAGCCCTTCCAGTCCCCCCTTTTCTTTTAAAAAGTGGCT
AAGATCTACAGCTGCCTTGTAAGTCATTGGTCTTAAAGGTACCGAGCTCGAATTAATTCCCTCGAGGTCG
ACGGTATCGATGCGGGGAGGCGGCCCAAAGGGAGATCCGACTCGTCTGAGGGCGAAGGCGAAGACGCGGA
AGAGGCCGCAGAGCCGGCAGCAGGCCGCGGGAAGGAAGGTCCGCTGGATTGAGGGCCGAAGGGACGTAGC
AGAAGGACGTCCCGCGCAGAATCCAGGTGGCAACACAGGCGAGCAGCCAAGGAAAGGACGATGATTTCCC
CGACAACACCACGGAATTGTCAGTGCCCAACAGCCGAGCCCCTGTCCAGCAGCGGGCAAGGCAGGCGGCG
ATGAGTTCCGCCGTGGCAATAGGGAGGGGGAAAGCGAAAGTCCCGGAAAGGAGCTGACAGGTGGTGGCAA
TGCCCCAACCAGTGGGGGTTGCGTCAGCAAACACAGTGCACACCACGCCACGTTGCCTGACAACGGGCCA
CAACTCCTCATAAAGAGACAGCAACCAGGATTTATACAAGGAGGAGAAAATGAAAGCCATACGGGAAGCA
ATAGCATGATACAAAGGCATTAAAGCAGCGTATCCACATAGCGTAAAAGGAGCAACATAGTTAAGAATAC
CAGTCAATCTTTCACAAATTTTGTAATCCAGAGGTTGATTATCGATAAGCTTGATATCAAGCTTGCATGC
CTGCAGGGTAGACGCGTGAGAATTCTCGAGAGCTCCAGATCCCCCCCGGGCGACTCAGTCTGTCGGAGGA
CTGGCGCGCCGAGTGAGGGGTTGTGAGCTCTTTTATAGAGCTCGGGAAGCAGAAGCGCGCGAACAGAAGC
GAGAAGCAGGCTGATTGGTTAATTCAAATAAGGCGCAGGGTCATTTCAGGTCCTTGGGGGAGCCTGGAAA
CATCTGATGGGTCTTAAGAAACTGCTGAGGGTTGGGCCATATCTGGGGACCATCTGTTCTTGGCCTCGGG
CCGGGGCCGAAACTGCGGTGACCATCTGTTCTTGGCCCCGGGCCGGGGCCGAAACTGCTCACCGCAGATA
TCCTGTTTGGCCCAACGTTAGCTATTTTCATGTACCCGCCCTTGATCTGAACTTCTCTATTCTTGGTTTG
GTATTTTTCCATGCCTTGCAAAATGGCGTTACTGCAGCTAGCTTGCCAAACCTACAGGTGGGGTCTTTCA
TTCCCCC
Features (pLannotate 1.2.2; 32 found; start..end, strand, type, name):
    637..660     +  misc_feature   MCS (fragment): pBluescript multiple cloning site
    697..814     -  misc_feature   cPPT/CTS: central polypurine tract and central termination sequence of HIV-1
    851..951     -  CDS            Rev (fragment): human immunodeficiency virus 1 (HIV-1) Rev protein; rev; enhances nuclear export of unspliced and incompletely spliced viral mRNAs
   1328..1561    -  misc_feature   RRE: The Rev response element (RRE) of HIV-1 allows for Rev-dependent mRNA export from the nucleus to the cytoplasm.
   1736..2074    -  CDS            HIV-1 gag (fragment): gag protein from human immunodeficiency virus 1; gag
   2058..2183    -  misc_feature   HIV-1 Ψ: packaging signal of human immunodeficiency virus type 1
   2230..2487    -  LTR            5' LTR (truncated): truncated 5' long terminal repeat (LTR) from HIV-1
   2535..2864    -  CDS            nef (fragment): NEF_HV1BR - Experimental evidence at protein level: Swiss-Prot protein existence level 1. Extracellular Nef protein targets CD4(+) T-lymphocytes for apoptosis by interacting with CXCR4 surface receptors (PubMed:14990729). From Human immunodeficiency virus type 1 group M subtype B (isolate BRU/LAI) (HIV-1).
   3031..3165    -  polyA_signal   SV40 poly(A) signal: SV40 polyadenylation signal
   3188..3271    -  CDS            large T antigen (fragment): large T antigen from SV40 (simian virus 40)
   3590..3610    -  CDS            SV40 NLS: nuclear localization signal of SV40 (simian virus 40) large T antigen
   3740..3805    -  intron         small t intron: SV40 (simian virus 40) small t antigen intron
   3807..3881    -  CDS            small t antigen (fragment): SV40 (simian virus 40) small t antigen
   3885..4190    -  CDS            frsA (fragment): FRSA_ECOLI - Also known as yafA. Experimental evidence at protein level: Swiss-Prot protein existence level 1. Catalyzes the hydrolysis of esters (PubMed:15808744). Displays esterase activity toward pNP-butyrate (PubMed:15808744). May stimulate mixed-acid fermentation by acting as a fermentation/respiration switch that down-regulates respiration and up- regulates fermentation rates (PubMed:15169777). From Escherichia coli (strain K12).
   4285..4620    -  CDS            gpt (fragment): XGPT_ECOLI - Also known as gpp, gxu. Experimental evidence at protein level: Swiss-Prot protein existence level 1. Purine salvage pathway enzyme that catalyzes the transfer of the ribosyl-5-phosphate group from 5-phospho-alpha-D-ribose 1- diphosphate (PRPP) to the N9 position of the 6-oxopurines guanine and xanthine to form the corresponding ribonucleotides GMP (guanosine 5'- monophosphate) and XMP (xanthosine 5'-monophosphate), with the release of PPi. To a lesser extent, also acts on hypoxanthine (PubMed:9100006, PubMed:3886014). Does not ribophosphorylate adenine (PubMed:3886014). From Esch
   4620..4739    -  CDS            gpt (fragment): XGPT_ECOLI - Also known as gpp, gxu. Experimental evidence at protein level: Swiss-Prot protein existence level 1. Purine salvage pathway enzyme that catalyzes the transfer of the ribosyl-5-phosphate group from 5-phospho-alpha-D-ribose 1- diphosphate (PRPP) to the N9 position of the 6-oxopurines guanine and xanthine to form the corresponding ribonucleotides GMP (guanosine 5'- monophosphate) and XMP (xanthosine 5'-monophosphate), with the release of PPi. To a lesser extent, also acts on hypoxanthine (PubMed:9100006, PubMed:3886014). Does not ribophosphorylate adenine (PubMed:3886014). From Esch
   4939..5268    -  promoter       SV40 promoter: SV40 enhancer and early promoter
   5275..5331    -  CDS            lacI (fragment): lac repressor; lacI; The lac repressor binds to the lac operator to inhibit transcription in E. coli. This inhibition can be relieved by adding lactose or isopropyl-β-D-thiogalactopyranoside (IPTG).
   5514..6102    -  rep_origin     ori: high-copy-number ColE1/pMB1/pBR322/pUC origin of replication
   6273..7133    -  CDS            AmpR: β-lactamase; bla; confers resistance to ampicillin, carbenicillin, and related antibiotics
   7134..7238    -  promoter       AmpR promoter: bla
   7333..7368    +  CDS            rop (fragment): Rop protein, which maintains plasmids at low copy number; rop
   7470..7518    +  misc_feature   bom (fragment): basis of mobility region from pBR322
   7519..7798    -  CDS            TcR (fragment): tetracycline efflux protein; tet; confers resistance to tetracycline
   8026..8044    +  promoter       SP6 promoter: promoter for bacteriophage SP6 RNA polymerase
   8069..8302    -  LTR            3' LTR (ΔU3): self-inactivating 3' long terminal repeat (LTR) from HIV-1
   8304..8372    -  CDS            nef (fragment): NEF_HV1Z2 - Experimental evidence at protein level: Swiss-Prot protein existence level 1. Extracellular Nef protein targets CD4(+) T-lymphocytes for apoptosis by interacting with CXCR4 surface receptors. From Human immunodeficiency virus type 1 group M subtype D (isolate Z2/CDC-Z34) (HIV-1).
   8389..8411    -  misc_feature   MCS (fragment): pBluescript multiple cloning site
   8412..9000    -  misc_feature   WPRE: woodchuck hepatitis virus posttranscriptional regulatory element
   9000..9018    -  misc_feature   MCS (fragment): pBluescript multiple cloning site
   9019..9037    -  misc_feature   MCS (fragment): pUC18/19 multiple cloning site
   9075..9482    -  promoter       SFFV promoter: spleen focus-forming virus long terminal repeat (LTR) promoter
