[The description below was written by a language model from this plasmid's Addgene catalogue record and pLannotate feature annotations shown in this document.]
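Description:
pUS is an empty lentiviral backbone for mammalian expression. It was modified from a UCOE-SFFV parent vector and is intended for cloning a gene of interest downstream of the UCOE-SFFV promoter unit. The sequence record is 9,527 nt and carries no insert. It is propagated in E. coli through a high-copy ColE1/pUC-type origin with ampicillin selection (AmpR under its own bla promoter). The use of a recombination-deficient growth strain fits the repeated LTR sequences in the plasmid.

All of the lentiviral elements are annotated on the minus strand. In transcriptional order they are a truncated HIV-1 5' LTR, the Ψ packaging signal with an adjoining gag fragment, the Rev response element for Rev-dependent nuclear export of the genomic RNA, and the cPPT/CTS, which aids nuclear import of the reverse-transcribed genome. These are followed by the SFFV LTR promoter, short polylinker fragments that mark the cloning position, a WPRE to boost transcript stability and expression, and a self-inactivating ΔU3 3' LTR. The feature table does not annotate the UCOE (ubiquitous chromatin opening element, used to resist transgene silencing). It presumably lies in the unannotated stretch between the cPPT and the SFFV promoter, but the record does not confirm this.

Outside the proviral region, the backbone retains an SV40 early promoter, E. coli gpt fragments, SV40 small t intron and poly(A) sequences, an SP6 promoter, and remnants of pBR322 (rop, bom, TcR fragments). No mammalian selection marker or reporter is annotated within the LTRs. The associated publication describes a multiplexed T-cell stimulation assay using activation reporters, which suggests the vector is used to deliver transgenes stably into T-cell lines.
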