Addgene plasmid #153416: pUS
Purpose: (Empty Backbone) Backbone for cloning downstream of UCOE-SFFV
Depositing lab: Maki Nakayama. Depositing organization: University of Colorado Denver and Anschutz Medical Campus. Publication: Multiplex T-cell Stimulation Assay Utilizing a T-cell Activation Reporter-based Detection System. Landry LG, Mann SE, Anderson AM, Nakayama M. Bio Protoc. 2021 Jan 20;11(2):e3883. doi: 10.21769/BioProtoc.3883. eCollection 2021 Jan 20. PubMed 33732772.
Backbone
  Vector backbone: Modified from UCOE-SFFV
  Backbone manufacturer: Jonathan Weissman, Addgene plasmid 85969
  Vector type: Mammalian Expression, Lentiviral
Growth in bacteria
  Bacterial resistance: Ampicillin, 100 μg/mL
  Growth temperature: 37°C
  Growth strain: NEB Stable
  Copy number: High Copy
Gene/Insert
  Gene/Insert name: None
Terms and licenses: Academic/Nonprofit Terms; Industry Terms: Not Available to Industry
How to cite: pUS was a gift from Maki Nakayama (Addgene plasmid # 153416 ; http://n2t.net/addgene:153416 ; RRID:Addgene_153416)
